Addgene plasmid #69613: pBS-L1PA13ACHmneo
Purpose: Expresses a neomycin tagged codon optimized L1PA13A
Depositing lab: Astrid Roy-Engel. Depositing organization: Tulane University.
Backbone
  Vector backbone: pBluescript
  Backbone size w/o insert (bp): 3530
  Total vector size (bp): 11338
  Vector type: Mammalian Expression
  Selectable markers: Neomycin (select with G418) ; G418 detects retrotransposition not the plasmid
Growth in bacteria
  Bacterial resistance: Ampicillin, 100 μg/mL
  Growth temperature: 37°C
  Growth strain: DH5alpha
  Growth instructions: Standard E.coli strains can be used.
  Copy number: High Copy
Gene/Insert
  Gene/Insert name: L1PA13A (alt name: LINE-1 PA13A subfamily)
  Species: H. sapiens (human)
  Insert size (bp): 7797
  Promoter: CMV
  Tag / fusion protein: mneo retrotransposition cassette
  Cloning method: Unknown
  Sequencing primers: 5′ AGGCGTGTACGGTGGGAGGTCTA
Terms and licenses: Academic/Nonprofit Terms; Industry Terms: Not Available to Industry
Depositor comments: The ORF1 and ORF2 of the codon optimized L1PA13A element were commercially synthetically generated and then cloned into the parental pBS-L1PA1CHmneo by swapping the two ORFs.
How to cite: pBS-L1PA13ACHmneo was a gift from Astrid Roy-Engel (Addgene plasmid # 69613 ; http://n2t.net/addgene:69613 ; RRID:Addgene_69613)
