[The description below was written by a language model from this plasmid's Addgene catalogue record.]
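Description:
pBS-L1PA13ACHmneo is a mammalian expression plasmid built on a pBluescript backbone, about 11.3 kb in total, of which roughly 7.8 kb is insert. It is maintained in standard E. coli strains as a high-copy plasmid under ampicillin selection. The payload is a codon-optimized version of L1PA13A, a human LINE-1 retrotransposon subfamily, expressed from a CMV promoter. According to the depositor's notes, ORF1 and ORF2 of the element were made synthetically and then swapped into a parental construct, pBS-L1PA1CHmneo, in place of that plasmid's two ORFs, so the surrounding expression and reporter context is shared with the parent.

The element is tagged with the mneo retrotransposition indicator cassette. In cassettes of this general type, a neomycin resistance gene is placed in antisense orientation relative to the L1 transcript and is interrupted by an intron oriented in the sense of the L1. A functional resistance gene can therefore arise only after the L1 RNA is transcribed, spliced, reverse transcribed and integrated into the genome. This matches the record's explicit note that G418 selection detects retrotransposition events rather than presence of the plasmid, meaning there is no independent mammalian marker listed for the plasmid itself. The construct is thus suited to cultured-cell retrotransposition assays in which G418-resistant colonies report the activity of the L1PA13A-encoded proteins, and its shared design allows comparison with the parental L1PA1 construct. No feature table was supplied, so details such as the polyadenylation signal or untranslated regions are not stated.
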