>Addgene plasmid #69613 | pBS-L1PA13ACHmneo | addgene partial sequence | sequence record 125436 | CMV-F 5'-CGCAAATGGGCGGTAGGCGTG-3'
GCAGAGCTCGTTTAGTGAACCGTCAGATCTCTAGAAGCTGGGTACCAGCTGCTAGCTAAAACCACAAAGA
TGCGGAAGAACCAGCGGAAGAACAGCGACAACAGCAAGAGCCAGAGCGCCTTCTTCCCCCCCAACGACCA
CACCACCAGCCCCGCCCGGGTGCTGAACCAGGCCGAGATGGCCGAGATGACCGAGATCGAGTTCCGGATC
TGGATCGGCACCAAGATCATCGAGCTGCAGGAGTACGTGGAGACCCAGAGCAAGGAGGCCAAGAACCACA
ACAAGACCATCCAGGAGCTGACCGACAAGATCGCCAGCATCGAGAAGAACGTGACCGACCTGATCGAGCT
GAAGAACACCCTGCAGGAGTTCCACAACGCCATCACCAGCATCAACAGCCGGATCGACCAGGCCGAGGAG
CGGATCAGCGAGCTGGAGGACTGGCTGAGCGAGATCCGGCAGAGCGACAAGAACCGGGAGAAGCGGATGA
AGCGGAACGAGCAGAACCTGCGGGAGATCTGGGACTACGTGAAGCGGCCCAACCTGCGGCTGATCGGCGT
GCCCGAGCGGGACGGCGAGAACGGCACCAACCTGGAGAACATCTTCCAGGACATCATCCACGAGAACTTC
CCCAACCTGGCCCGGGAGGCCAACATCCAGATCCAGGAGATGCAGCGGACCCCCGTGCGGTACTTCACCC
GGCGGAGCAGCCCCCGGCACATCATCATCCGGTTCAGCAAGGTGGAGATGAAGGAGAAGATGCTGAAGGC
CGCCCGGGAGAAGGGCCAGGTGACCTACAAGGGCAAGCCCATCCGGCTGACCGCCGACCTGAGCGCCGAG
ACCCTGCAGGCCCGGCGGGACTGGGGCCCCATCTTCAACATCCTGAAGGAGAAGAAGTTCCAGCCCCGGA
TCAGCTACCCCGCCAAGCTGAGCTTCATCAGCGAGGGCGAGATCCGGAGCTTCAGCGACAAGCAGATGCT
GCGGGAGTTCGTGACCACCCGGCCCGCCCTGCAGGAGCTGCTGAAGGAGGCCCTGAACATGGAGCGGAAG
GACCGGTACCAGCCCCT
