>Addgene plasmid #69613 | pBS-L1PA13ACHmneo | addgene partial sequence | sequence record 125437 | Mombaerts T567 5'-AGTATCCATCATGGCTGATG-3'
CCTGCCCATTCGACCACCAAGCGAAACATCGCATCGAGCGAGCACGTACTCGGATGGAAGCCGGTCTTGT
CGATCAGGATGATCTGGACGAAGAGCATCAGGGGCTCGCGCCAGCCGAACTGTTCGCCAGGCTCAAGGCG
CGCATGCCCGACGGCGATGATCTCGTCGTGACCCATGGCGATGCCTGCTTGCCGAATATCATGGTGGAAA
ATGGCCGCTTTTCTGGATTCATCGACTGTGGCCGGCTGGGTGTGGCGGACCGCTATCAGGACATAGCGTT
GGCTACCCGTGATATTGCTGAAGAGCTTGGCGGCGAATGGGCTGACCGCTTCCTCGTGCTTTACGGTATC
GCCGCTCCCGATTCGCAGCGCATCGCCTTCTATCGCCTTCTTGACGAGTTCTTCTGAGGGGATCGGCAAT
AAAAAGACAGGAATAAAACGCACGGCCGGCCAGCTAGGAATTCTAATTAGGATCCGCTGATCAGGCTGAA
CATTCTGTACTTGGTCTTCTGCTCCTGGGTCAGCTTGCTCAGGATGATGGCCTCCAGCTCCATCCAGGTG
CCGGCGAAGCTCATGATCTCGTTCTTCTTGATGGCGGCGTAGTACTCCATGGTGTAGATGTACCACATCT
TCTTGATCCAGTCGATCATGCTGGGGCACTTGGGCTGGTTCCAGGTCTTGGCGATGGTGAACAGGGCGGC
GATGAACATTCTGGTGCAGGTGTCCTTGTAGTAGAAGCTCTTGTACTCCTTGGGGTAGATGCCCAGCAGG
GGGATGGCGGGGTCGAAGGGGATCTCGGTCTTCAGGTCCTTCAGGAATCTCCACACGGTCTTCCACAGGG
GCTGCACCAGCTTGCACTCCCACCAGCAGTGGATCAGGGTGCCCTTCTCGCCGCAGCCTCTCCAGCATCT
GTTGTTCTTGCTCTTCTTGATGATGGCCATTCTCACGGGGGTCAGGTGGTATCTCATGGTGGTCTTGATC
TGCATCTCTCTGATGATCAGGCTGGTGCTGCTCTTCTTCAT
